>Addgene plasmid #75866 | IDNK gRNA (BRDN0001147773) | addgene full sequence | sequence record 184720 | Addgene Assembled Sequence
CCCGGGTGCAAAGATGGATAAAGTTTTAAACAGAGAGGAATCTTTGCAGCTAATGGACCTTCTAGGTCTT
GAAAGGAGTGGGAATTGGCTCCGGTGCCCGTCAGTGGGCAGAGCGCACATCGCCCACAGTCCCCGAGAAG
TTGGGGGGAGGGGTCGGCAATTGATCCGGTGCCTAGAGAAGGTGGCGCGGGGTAAACTGGGAAAGTGATG
TCGTGTACTGGCTCCGCCTTTTTCCCGAGGGTGGGGGAGAACCGTATATAAGTGCAGTAGTCGCCGTGAA
CGTTCTTTTTCGCAACGGGTTTGCCGCCAGAACACAGGTAAGTGCCGTGTGTGGTTCCCGCGGGCCTGGC
CTCTTTACGGGTTATGGCCCTTGCGTGCCTTGAATTACTTCCACCTGGCTGCAGTACGTGATTCTTGATC
CCGAGCTTCGGGTTGGAAGTGGGTGGGAGAGTTCGAGGCCTTGCGCTTAAGGAGCCCCTTCGCCTCGTGC
TTGAGTTGAGGCCTGGCCTGGGCGCTGGGGCCGCCGCGTGCGAATCTGGTGGCACCTTCGCGCCTGTCTC
GCTGCTTTCGATAAGTCTCTAGCCATTTAAAATTTTTGATGACCTGCTGCGACGCTTTTTTTCTGGCAAG
ATAGTCTTGTAAATGCGGGCCAAGATCTGCACACTGGTATTTCGGTTTTTGGGGCCGCGGGCGGCGACGG
GGCCCGTGCGTCCCAGCGCACATGTTCGGCGAGGCGGGGCCTGCGAGCGCGGCCACCGAGAATCGGACGG
GGGTAGTCTCAAGCTGGCCGGCCTGCTCTGGTGCCTGGCCTCGCGCCGCCGTGTATCGCCCCGCCCTGGG
CGGCAAGGCTGGCCCGGTCGGCACCAGTTGCGTGAGCGGAAAGATGGCCGCTTCCCGGCCCTGCTGCAGG
GAGCTCAAAATGGAGGACGCGGCGCTCGGGAGAGCGGGCGGGTGAGTCACCCACACAAAGGAAAAGGGCC
TTTCCGTCCTCAGCCGTCGCTTCATGTGACTCCACGGAGTACCGGGCGCCGTCCAGGCACCTCGATTAGT
TCTCGAGCTTTTGGAGTACGTCGTCTTTAGGTTGGGGGGAGGGGTTTTATGCGATGGAGTTTCCCCACAC
TGAGTGGGTGGAGACTGAAGTTAGGCCAGCTTGGCACTTGATGTAATTCTCCTTGGAATTTGCCCTTTTT
GAGTTTGGATCTTGGTTCATTCTCAAGCCTCAGACAGTGGTTCAAAGTTTTTTTCTTCCATTTCAGGTGT
CGTGACGTACGGCCACCATGACCGAGTACAAGCCCACGGTGCGCCTCGCCACCCGCGACGACGTCCCCAG
GGCCGTACGCACCCTCGCCGCCGCGTTCGCCGACTACCCCGCCACGCGCCACACCGTCGATCCGGACCGC
CACATCGAGCGGGTCACCGAGCTGCAAGAACTCTTCCTCACGCGCGTCGGGCTCGACATCGGCAAGGTGT
GGGTCGCGGACGACGGCGCCGCCGTGGCGGTCTGGACCACGCCGGAGAGCGTCGAAGCGGGGGCGGTGTT
CGCCGAGATCGGCCCGCGCATGGCCGAGTTGAGCGGTTCCCGGCTGGCCGCGCAGCAACAGATGGAAGGC
CTCCTGGCGCCGCACCGGCCCAAGGAGCCCGCGTGGTTCCTGGCCACCGTCGGAGTCTCGCCCGACCACC
AGGGCAAGGGTCTGGGCAGCGCCGTCGTGCTCCCCGGAGTGGAGGCGGCCGAGCGCGCCGGGGTGCCCGC
CTTCCTGGAGACCTCCGCGCCCCGCAACCTCCCCTTCTACGAGCGGCTCGGCTTCACCGTCACCGCCGAC
GTCGAGGTGCCCGAAGGACCGCGCACCTGGTGCATGACCCGCAAGCCCGGTGCCTGAACGCGTTAAGTCG
ACAATCAACCTCTGGATTACAAAATTTGTGAAAGATTGACTGGTATTCTTAACTATGTTGCTCCTTTTAC
GCTATGTGGATACGCTGCTTTAATGCCTTTGTATCATGCTATTGCTTCCCGTATGGCTTTCATTTTCTCC
TCCTTGTATAAATCCTGGTTGCTGTCTCTTTATGAGGAGTTGTGGCCCGTTGTCAGGCAACGTGGCGTGG
TGTGCACTGTGTTTGCTGACGCAACCCCCACTGGTTGGGGCATTGCCACCACCTGTCAGCTCCTTTCCGG
GACTTTCGCTTTCCCCCTCCCTATTGCCACGGCGGAACTCATCGCCGCCTGCCTTGCCCGCTGCTGGACA
GGGGCTCGGCTGTTGGGCACTGACAATTCCGTGGTGTTGTCGGGGAAATCATCGTCCTTTCCTTGGCTGC
TCGCCTGTGTTGCCACCTGGATTCTGCGCGGGACGTCCTTCTGCTACGTCCCTTCGGCCCTCAATCCAGC
GGACCTTCCTTCCCGCGGCCTGCTGCCGGCTCTGCGGCCTCTTCCGCGTCTTCGCCTTCGCCCTCAGACG
AGTCGGATCTCCCTTTGGGCCGCCTCCCCGCGTCGACTTTAAGACCAATGACTTACAAGGCAGCTGTAGA
TCTTAGCCACTTTTTAAAAGAAAAGGGGGGACTGGAAGGGCTAATTCACTCCCAACGAAGACAAGATCTG
CTTTTTGCTTGTACTGGGTCTCTCTGGTTAGACCAGATCTGAGCCTGGGAGCTCTCTGGCTAACTAGGGA
ACCCACTGCTTAAGCCTCAATAAAGCTTGCCTTGAGTGCTTCAAGTAGTGTGTGCCCGTCTGTTGTGTGA
CTCTGGTAACTAGAGATCCCTCAGACCCTTTTAGTCAGTGTGGAAAATCTCTAGCAGTACGTATAGTAGT
TCATGTCATCTTATTATTCAGTATTTATAACTTGCAAAGAAATGAATATCAGAGAGTGAGAGGAACTTGT
TTATTGCAGCTTATAATGGTTACAAATAAAGCAATAGCATCACAAATTTCACAAATAAAGCATTTTTTTC
ACTGCATTCTAGTTGTGGTTTGTCCAAACTCATCAATGTATCTTATCATGTCTGGCTCTAGCTATCCCGC
CCCTAACTCCGCCCATCCCGCCCCTAACTCCGCCCAGTTCCGCCCATTCTCCGCCCCATGGCTGACTAAT
TTTTTTTATTTATGCAGAGGCCGAGGCCGCCTCGGCCTCTGAGCTATTCCAGAAGTAGTGAGGAGGCTTT
TTTGGAGGCCTAGGGACGTACCCAATTCGCCCTATAGTGAGTCGTATTACGCGCGCTCACTGGCCGTCGT
TTTACAACGTCGTGACTGGGAAAACCCTGGCGTTACCCAACTTAATCGCCTTGCAGCACATCCCCCTTTC
GCCAGCTGGCGTAATAGCGAAGAGGCCCGCACCGATCGCCCTTCCCAACAGTTGCGCAGCCTGAATGGCG
AATGGG
[124 nt withheld, positions 3367-3490]
C
[91 nt withheld, positions 3492-3582]
A
[49 nt withheld, positions 3584-3632]
CCTTTGACGTTGGAGTCCACGTTCTTT
[37 nt withheld, positions 3660-3696]
ACCCTATCTCGGTCTATTCTTTTGATTTATAAGGGATTTTGCCGATTTCGGCCTATTGGTTAAAAAATGA
GCTGATTTAACAAAAATTTAACGCGAATTTTAACAAAATATTAACGCTTACAATTTAGGTGGCACTTTTC
GGGGAAATGTGCGCGGAACCCCTATTTGTTTATTTTTCTAAATACATTCAAATATGTATCCGCTCATGAG
ACAATAACCCTGATAAATGCTTCAATAATATTGAAAAAGGAAGAGTATGAGTATTCAACATTTCCGTGTC
GCCCTTATTCCCTTTTTTGCGGCATTTTGCCTTCCTGTTTTTGCTCACCCAGAAACGCTGGTGAAAGTAA
AAGATGCTGAAGATCAGTTGGGTGCACGAGTGGGTTACATCGAACTGGATCTCAACAGCGGTAAGATCCT
TGAGAGTTTTCGCCCCGAAGAACGTTTTCCAATGATGAGCACTTTTAAAGTTCTGCTATGTGGCGCGGTA
TTATCCCGTATTGACGCCGGGCAAGAGCAACTCGGTCGCCGCATACACTATTCTCAGAATGACTTGGTTG
AGTACTCACCAGTCACAGAAAAGCATCTTACGGATGGCATGACAGTAAGAGAATTATGCAGTGCTGCCAT
AACCATGAGTGATAACACTGCGGCCAACTTACTTCTGACAACGATCGGAGGACCGAAGGAGCTAACCGCT
TTTTTGCACAACATGGGGGATCATGTAACTCGCCTTGATCGTTGGGAACCGGAGCTGAATGAAGCCATAC
CAAACGACGAGCGTGACACCACGATGCCTGTAGCAATGGCAACAACGTTGCGCAAACTATTAACTGGCGA
ACTACTTACTCTAGCTTCCCGGCAACAATTAATAGACTGGATGGAGGCGGATAAAGTTGCAGGACCACTT
CTGCGCTCGGCCCTTCCGGCTGGCTGGTTTATTGCTGATAAATCTGGAGCCGGTGAGCGTGGGTCTCGCG
GTATCATTGCAGCACTGGGGCCAGATGGTAAGCCCTCCCGTATCGTAGTTATCTACACGACGGGGAGTCA
GGCAACTATGGATGAACGAAATAGACAGATCGCTGAGATAGGTGCCTCACTGATTAAGCATTGGTAACTG
TCAGACCAAGTTTACTCATATATACTTTAGATTGATTTAAAACTTCATTTTTAATTTAAAAGGATCTAGG
TGAAGATCCTTTTTGATAATCTCATGACCAAAATCCCTTAACGTGAGTTTTCGTTCCACTGAGCGTCAGA
CCCCGTAGAAAAGATCAAAGGATCTTCTTGAGATCCTTTTTTTCTGCGCGTAATCTGCTGCTTGCAAACA
AAAAAACCACCGCTACCAGCGGTGGTTTGTTTGCCGGATCAAGAGCTACCAACTCTTTTTCCGAAGGTAA
CTGGCTTCAGCAGAGCGCAGATACCAAATACTGTTCTTCTAGTGTAGCCGTAGTTAGGCCACCACTTCAA
GAACTCTGTAGCACCGCCTACATACCTCGCTCTGCTAATCCTGTTACCAGTGGCTGCTGCCAGTGGCGAT
AAGTCGTGTCTTACCGGGTTGGACTCAAGACGATAGTTACCGGATAAGGCGCAGCGGTCGGGCTGAACGG
GGGGTTCGTGCACACAGCCCAGCTTGGAGCGAACGACCTACACCGAACTGAGATACCTACAGCGTGAGCT
ATGAGAAAGCGCCACGCTTCCCGAAGGGAGAAAGGCGGACAGGTATCCGGTAAGCGGCAGGGTCGGAACA
GGAGAGCGCACGAGGGAGCTTCCAGGGGGAAACGCCTGGTATCTTTATAGTCCTGTCGGGTTTCGCCACC
TCTGACTTGAGCGTCGATTTTTGTGATGCTCGTCAGGGGGGCGGAGCCTATGGAAAAACGCCAGCAACGC
GGCCTTTTTACGGTTCCTGGCCTTTTGCTGGCCTTTTGCTCACATGTTCTTTCCTGCGTTATCCCCTGAT
TCTGTGGATAACCGTATTACCGCCTTTGAGTGAGCTGATACCGCTCGCCGCAGCCGAACGACCGAGCGCA
GCGAGTCAGTGAGCGAGGAAGCGGAAGAGCGCCCAATACGCAAACCGCCTCTCCCCGCGCGTTGGCCGAT
TCATTAATGCAGCTGGCACGACAGGTTTCCCGACTGGAAAGCGGGCAGTGAGCGCAACGCAATTAATGTG
AGTTAGCTCACTCATTAGGCACCCCAGGCTTTACACTTTATGCTTCCGGCTCGTATGTTGTGTGGAATTG
TGAGCGGATAACAATTTCACACAGGAAACAGCTATGACCATGATTACGCCAAGCGCGCAATTAACCCTCA
CTAAAGGGAACAAAAGCTGGAGCTGCAAGCTTAATGTAGTCTTATGCAATACTCTTGTAGTCTTGCAACA
TGGTAACGATGAGTTAGCAACATGCCTTACAAGGAGAGAAAAAGCACCGTGCATGCCGATTGGTGGAAGT
AAGGTGGTACGATCGTGCCTTATTAGGAAGGCAACAGACGGGTCTGACATGGATTGGACGAACCACTGAA
TTGCCGCATTGCAGAGATATTGTATTTAAGTGCCTAGCTCGATACATAAACGGGTCTCTCTGGTTAGACC
AGATCTGAGCCTGGGAGCTCTCTGGCTAACTAGGGAACCCACTGCTTAAGCCTCAATAAAGCTTGCCTTG
AGTGCTTCAAGTAGTGTGTGCCCGTCTGTTGTGTGACTCTGGTAACTAGAGATCCCTCAGACCCTTTTAG
TCAGTGTGGAAAATCTCTAGCAGTGGCGCCCGAACAGGGACTTGAAAGCGAAAGGGAAACCAGAGGAGCT
CTCTCGACGCAGGACTCGGCTTGCTGAAGCGCGCACGGCAAGAGGCGAGGGGCGGCGACTGGTGAGTACG
CCAAAAATTTTGACTAGCGGAGGCTAGAAGGAGAGAGATGGGTGCGAGAGCGTCAGTATTAAGCGGGGGA
GAATTAGATCGCGATGGGAAAAAATTCGGTTAAGGCCAGGGGGAAAGAAAAAATATAAATTAAAACATAT
AGTATGGGCAAGCAGGGAGCTAGAACGATTCGCAGTTAATCCTGGCCTGTTAGAAACATCAGAAGGCTGT
AGACAAATACTGGGACAGCTACAACCATCCCTTCAGACAGGATCAGAAGAACTTAGATCATTATATAATA
CAGTAGCAACCCTCTATTGTGTGCATCAAAGGATAGAGATAAAAGACACCAAGGAAGCTTTAGACAAGAT
AGAGGAAGAGCAAAACAAAAGTAAGACCACCGCACAGCAAGCGGCCGCTGATCTTCAGACCTGGAGGAGG
AGATATGAGGGACAATTGGAGAAGTGAATTATATAAATATAAAGTAGTAAAAATTGAACCATTAGGAGTA
GCACCCACCAAGGCAAAGAGAAGAGTGGTGCAGAGAGAAAAAAGAGCAGTGGGAATAGGAGCTTTGTTCC
TTGGGTTCTTGGGAGCAGCAGGAAGCACTATGGGCGCAGCGTCAATGACGCTGACGGTACAGGCCAGACA
ATTATTGTCTGGTATAGTGCAGCAGCAGAACAATTTGCTGAGGGCTATTGAGGCGCAACAGCATCTGTTG
CAACTCACAGTCTGGGGCATCAAGCAGCTCCAGGCAAGAATCCTGGCTGTGGAAAGATACCTAAAGGATC
AACAGCTCCTGGGGATTTGGGGTTGCTCTGGAAAACTCATTTGCACCACTGCTGTGCCTTGGAATGCTAG
TTGGAGTAATAAATCTCTGGAACAGATTTGGAATCACACGACCTGGATGGAGTGGGACAGAGAAATTAAC
AATTACACAAGCTTAATACACTCCTTAATTGAAGAATCGCAAAACCAGCAAGAAAAGAATGAACAAGAAT
TATTGGAATTAGATAAATGGGCAAGTTTGTGGAATTGGTTTAACATAACAAATTGGCTGTGGTATATAAA
ATTATTCATAATGATAGTAGGAGGCTTGGTAGGTTTAAGAATAGTTTTTGCTGTACTTTCTATAGTGAAT
AGAGTTAGGCAGGGATATTCACCATTATCGTTTCAGACCCACCTCCCAACCCCGAGGGGACCCAGAGAGG
GCCTATTTCCCATGATTCCTTCATATTTGCATATACGATACAAGGCTGTTAGAGAGATAATTAGAATTAA
TTTGACTGTAAACACAAAGATATTAGTACAAAATACGTGACGTAGAAAGTAATAATTTCTTGGGTAGTTT
GCAGTTTTAAAATTATGTTTTAAAATGGACTATCATATGCTTACCGTAACTTGAAAGTATTTCGATTTCT
TGGCTTTATATATCTTGTGGAAAGGACGAAACACCGTCTAAACAGAGATGTAGCCTGTTTTAGAGCTAGA
AATAGCAAGTTAAAATAAGGCTAGTCCGTTATCAACTTGAAAAAGTGGCACCGAGTCGGTGCTTTTTTAA
GCTTGGCGTAACTAGATCTTGAGACAAATGGCAGTATTCATCCACAATTTTAAAAGAAAAGGGGGGATTG
GGGGGTACAGTGCAGGGGAAAGAATAGTAGACATAATAGCAACAGACATACAAACTAAAGAATTACAAAA
ACAAATTACAAAAATTCAAAATTTTCGGGTTTATTACAGGGACAGCAGAGATCCACTTTGGCGCCGGCTC
GAGGGGG
Features (pLannotate 1.2.2; 29 found; start..end, strand, type, name):
     14..80      +  CDS            small t antigen (fragment): SV40 (simian virus 40) small t antigen
    106..317     +  promoter       EF-1α core promoter: core promoter for human elongation factor EF-1α
    318..1256    +  intron         EF-1α intron A: intron upstream of the start codon of human EF-1α
   1278..1877    +  CDS            PuroR (fragment): puromycin N-acetyltransferase; pac from Streptomyces; confers resistance to puromycin
   1893..2481    +  misc_feature   WPRE: woodchuck hepatitis virus posttranscriptional regulatory element
   2532..2551    +  misc_feature   cPPT/CTS (fragment): central polypurine tract and central termination sequence of HIV-1
   2553..2786    +  LTR            3' LTR (ΔU3): self-inactivating 3' long terminal repeat (LTR) from HIV-1
   2864..2985    +  polyA_signal   SV40 poly(A) signal: SV40 polyadenylation signal
   3025..3160    +  rep_origin     SV40 ori: SV40 origin of replication
   3181..3199    -  promoter       T7 promoter: promoter for bacteriophage T7 RNA polymerase
   3207..3362    +  CDS            lacZα (fragment): LacZα fragment of β-galactosidase; lacZ fragment
   3367..3795    +  rep_origin     f1 ori (sequence partly withheld): f1 bacteriophage origin of replication; arrow indicates direction of (+) strand synthesis
   3848..3952    +  promoter       AmpR promoter: bla
   3953..4813    +  CDS            AmpR: β-lactamase; bla; confers resistance to ampicillin, carbenicillin, and related antibiotics
   4984..5572    +  rep_origin     ori: high-copy-number ColE1/pMB1/pBR322/pUC origin of replication
   5755..5847    +  CDS            lacI (fragment): lac repressor; lacI; The lac repressor binds to the lac operator to inhibit transcription in E. coli. This inhibition can be relieved by adding lactose or isopropyl-β-D-thiogalactopyranoside (IPTG).
   5860..5881    +  protein_bind   CAP binding site: CAP binding activates transcription in the presence of cAMP. E. coli catabolite activator protein
   5896..5926    +  promoter       lac promoter: promoter for the E. coli lac operon
   5934..5950    +  protein_bind   lac operator: The lac repressor binds to the lac operator to inhibit transcription in E. coli. This inhibition can be relieved by adding lactose or isopropyl-β-D-thiogalactopyranoside (IPTG). lac repressor encoded by lacI
   5995..6013    +  promoter       T3 promoter: promoter for bacteriophage T3 RNA polymerase
   6041..6267    +  promoter       RSV promoter: Rous sarcoma virus enhancer/promoter
   6268..6448    +  LTR            5' LTR (truncated): truncated 5' long terminal repeat (LTR) from HIV-1
   6495..6620    +  misc_feature   HIV-1 Ψ: packaging signal of human immunodeficiency virus type 1
   6604..6967    +  CDS            HIV-1 gag (fragment): gag protein from human immunodeficiency virus 1; gag
   7113..7346    +  misc_feature   RRE: The Rev response element (RRE) of HIV-1 allows for Rev-dependent mRNA export from the nucleus to the cytoplasm.
   7723..7749    +  CDS            Rev (fragment): human immunodeficiency virus 1 (HIV-1) Rev protein; rev; enhances nuclear export of unspliced and incompletely spliced viral mRNAs
   7753..7993    +  promoter       U6 promoter: RNA polymerase III promoter for human U6 snRNA
   8023..8098    +  misc_RNA       gRNA scaffold: guide RNA scaffold for the Streptococcus pyogenes CRISPR/Cas9 system
   8154..8271    +  misc_feature   cPPT/CTS: central polypurine tract and central termination sequence of HIV-1
