[The description below was written by a language model from this plasmid's Addgene catalogue record and pLannotate feature annotations shown in this document.]
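Description:
IDNK gRNA (BRDN0001147773) is a third-generation lentiviral CRISPR guide plasmid built on the lentiGuide-Puro backbone and designed to target the human IDNK gene (also known as C9orf103). It is about 8.3 kb. In E. coli it is propagated as a high-copy plasmid through a ColE1/pUC-type origin with ampicillin selection from the β-lactamase gene. The backbone also carries an f1 origin, an SV40 origin and poly(A) signal, and remnants of a lac/T7/T3 cloning region.

The lentiviral transfer cassette begins with an RSV promoter fused to a truncated HIV-1 5' LTR, which makes genomic RNA production independent of Tat. This is followed by the Ψ packaging signal with a partial gag sequence, the Rev response element for Rev-dependent nuclear export, and a cPPT/CTS element. The cassette ends in a U3-deleted, self-inactivating 3' LTR.

Two expression units sit between the LTRs. In the first, a human U6 RNA polymerase III promoter drives the IDNK-specific spacer joined to the Streptococcus pyogenes guide RNA scaffold. In the second, the EF-1α core promoter with its intron A drives puromycin N-acetyltransferase, followed by a WPRE to enhance transcript expression, which allows puromycin selection of transduced mammalian cells.

The plasmid does not encode Cas9. The depositor notes that it should be paired with a separate Cas9 lentivector or used in cells that already express Cas9. It belongs to a human kinome guide collection created with optimized sgRNA design rules, and is suited to stable guide delivery for IDNK knockout.
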