Addgene plasmid #75866: IDNK gRNA (BRDN0001147773)
Purpose: 3rd generation lentiviral gRNA plasmid targeting human IDNK
Depositing lab: John Doench & David Root. Depositing organization: Broad Institute. Publication: Optimized sgRNA design to maximize activity and minimize off-target effects of CRISPR-Cas9. Doench JG, Fusi N, Sullender M, Hegde M, Vaimberg EW, Donovan KF, Smith I, Tothova Z, Wilen C, Orchard R, Virgin HW, Listgarten J, Root DE. Nat Biotechnol. 2016 Jan 18. doi: 10.1038/nbt.3437. PubMed 26780180.
Backbone
  Vector backbone: lentiGuide-Puro
  Backbone manufacturer: Zhang Lab (Addgene plasmid # 52963)
  Vector type: Mammalian Expression, Lentiviral, CRISPR
  Selectable markers: Puromycin
Growth in bacteria
  Bacterial resistance: Ampicillin, 100 μg/mL
  Growth temperature: 37°C
  Growth strain: DH5alpha
  Copy number: High Copy
Gene/Insert
  Gene/Insert name: IDNK (alt names: IDNK; NM_001001551.3)
  gRNA/shRNA sequence: TCTAAACAGAGATGTAGCCT
  Species: H. sapiens (human)
  Entrez Gene: C9orf103 (a.k.a. bA522I20.2)
  Promoter: hU6
  Cloning method: Unknown
  Sequencing primers: 5′ U6-F; 3′ pS2-R
Terms and licenses: Academic/Nonprofit Terms; Industry Terms: Not Available to Industry
Depositor comments: The gRNA was designed to target the following Genbank reference sequence(s): NM_001001551.3,NM_001256915.1. Note that this plasmid does NOT contain Cas9. It should be used in conjunction with lentiCas9-Blast (Addgene #52962) or otherwise with cell lines already expressing Cas9. Browse the full kinome gRNA library at http://www.addgene.org/pooled-library/broadgpp-human-kinome/ or visit http://www.broadinstitute.org/rnai/public/ for detailed protocols and information.
How to cite: IDNK gRNA (BRDN0001147773) was a gift from John Doench & David Root (Addgene plasmid # 75866 ; http://n2t.net/addgene:75866 ; RRID:Addgene_75866)
