>Addgene plasmid #75866 | IDNK gRNA (BRDN0001147773) | depositor partial sequence | sequence record 143326 | Target Sequence
TCTAAACAGAGATGTAGCCT
