>Addgene plasmid #75866 | IDNK gRNA (BRDN0001147773) | addgene partial sequence | sequence record 184719 | hU6-F
GTAGAAAGTAATAATTTCTTGGGTAGTTTGCAGTTTTAAAATTATGTTTTAAAATGGACTATCATATGCT
TACCGTAACTTGAAAGTATTTCGATTTCTTGGCTTTATATATCTTGTGGAAAGGACGAAACACCGTCTAA
ACAGAGATGTAGCCTGTTTTAGAGCTAGAAATAGCAAGTTAAAATAAGGCTAGTCCGTTATCAACTTGAA
AAAGTGGCACCGAGTCGGTGCTTTTTTAAGCTTGGCGTAACTAGATCTTGAGACAAATGGCAGTATTCAT
CCACAATTTTAAAAGAAAAGGGGGGATTGGGGGGTACAGTGCAGGGGAAAGAATAGTAGACATAATAGCA
ACAGACATACAAACTAAAGAATTACAAAAACAAATTACAAAAATTCAAAATTTTCGGGTTTATTACAGGG
ACAGCAGAGATCCACTTTGGCGCCGGCTCGAGGGGGCCCGGGTGCAAAGATGGATAAAGTTTTAAACAGA
GAGGAATCTTTGCAGCTAATGGACCTTCTAGGTCTTGAAAGGAGTGGGAATTGGCTCCGGTGCCCGTCAG
TGGGCAGAGC
